Addgene plasmid #89717: pINDUCER20 MEF2C
Purpose: Lentiviral gene expression vector for doxycycline inducible MEF2C expression
Depositing lab: Alex Kentsis. Depositing organization: Memorial Sloan-Kettering Cancer Center. Publication: MEF2C Phosphorylation Is Required for Chemotherapy Resistance in Acute Myeloid Leukemia. Brown FC, Still E, Koche RP, Yim CY, Takao S, Cifani P, Reed C, Gunasekera S, Ficarro SB, Romanienko P, Mark W, McCarthy C, de Stanchina E, Gonen M, Seshan V, Bhola P, O'Donnell C, Spitzer B, Stutzke C, Lavallee VP, Hebert J, Krivtsov AV, Melnick A, Paietta EM, Tallman MS, Letai A, Sauvageau G, Pouliot G, Levine R, Marto JA, Armstrong SA, Kentsis A. Cancer Discov. 2018 Apr;8(4):478-497. doi: 10.1158/2159-8290.CD-17-1271. Epub 2018 Feb 5. PubMed 29431698.
Backbone
  Vector backbone: pINDUCER20
  Backbone manufacturer: Stephen Elledge, Thomas Westbrook
  Backbone size w/o insert (bp): 10162
  Total vector size (bp): 11584
  Vector type: Mammalian Expression, Lentiviral
  Selectable markers: Neomycin (select with G418)
Growth in bacteria
  Bacterial resistance: Ampicillin, 100 μg/mL
  Growth temperature: 37°C
  Growth strain: NEB Stable
  Copy number: High Copy
Gene/Insert
  Gene/Insert name: MEF2C
  Species: H. sapiens (human)
  Insert size (bp): 1422
  GenBank ID: NM_002397.4
  Entrez Gene: MEF2C (a.k.a. C5DELq14.3, DEL5q14.3, NEDHSIL)
Terms and licenses: Academic/Nonprofit Terms; Industry Terms: Not Available to Industry
How to cite: pINDUCER20 MEF2C was a gift from Alex Kentsis (Addgene plasmid # 89717 ; http://n2t.net/addgene:89717 ; RRID:Addgene_89717)
