[The description below was written by a language model from this plasmid's Addgene catalogue record and pLannotate feature annotations shown in this document.]
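Description:
pINDUCER20 MEF2C is an HIV-1-derived, self-inactivating lentiviral vector built on the pINDUCER20 backbone for doxycycline-inducible expression of human MEF2C in mammalian cells. The plasmid, about 11.6 kb in total, is propagated in E. coli through a high-copy ColE1/pUC-type origin with ampicillin resistance. The viral portion carries a truncated 5' LTR, the Ψ packaging signal with a partial gag sequence, the Rev response element, the cPPT/CTS, a WPRE to boost transcript expression, and a ΔU3 3' LTR. These elements allow the genome to be packaged and integrated when helper functions are supplied in trans, while the integrated provirus lacks LTR promoter activity.

The vector is an all-in-one Tet-On system. A tetracycline response element with seven tetO repeats fused to a minimal CMV promoter drives the MEF2C coding sequence of roughly 1.4 kb. This insert is flanked by attB1 and attB2 sites, indicating that it was introduced by Gateway recombination. The feature table annotates no epitope tag or fluorescent reporter. Downstream, a constitutive human UbC promoter expresses the reverse transactivator rtTA3, which is linked through an EMCV IRES to the neomycin phosphotransferase gene. Transduced cells can therefore be selected with G418 and all produce the transactivator. When doxycycline is added, rtTA3 binds the response element and switches on MEF2C, a MEF2-family transcription activator.

The construct is intended for making stable cell populations in which MEF2C expression can be controlled in timing and dose. It was deposited in connection with work on MEF2C phosphorylation and chemotherapy resistance in acute myeloid leukemia. Several short annotated fragments (nef, lacI, SV40 sequences, a PGK promoter piece) appear to be backbone remnants rather than functional parts.
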