Features (pLannotate 1.2.2; 34 found; start..end, strand, type, name):
    377..634     +  LTR            5' LTR (truncated): truncated 5' long terminal repeat (LTR) from HIV-1
    681..806     +  misc_feature   HIV-1 Ψ: packaging signal of human immunodeficiency virus type 1
    790..1128    +  CDS            HIV-1 gag (fragment): gag protein from human immunodeficiency virus 1; gag
   1303..1536    +  misc_feature   RRE: The Rev response element (RRE) of HIV-1 allows for Rev-dependent mRNA export from the nucleus to the cytoplasm.
   1913..2013    +  CDS            Rev (fragment): human immunodeficiency virus 1 (HIV-1) Rev protein; rev; enhances nuclear export of unspliced and incompletely spliced viral mRNAs
   2058..2175    +  misc_feature   cPPT/CTS: central polypurine tract and central termination sequence of HIV-1
   2230..2500    +  protein_bind   tetracycline response element: contains seven copies of the tetracycline operator tetO tetracycline repressor TetR
   2511..2528    +  misc_feature   MCS (fragment): pUC18/19 multiple cloning site
   2533..2571    +  promoter       minimal CMV promoter: human cytomegalovirus (CMV) immediate early promoter
   2701..2725    +  protein_bind   attB1: mutant version of attB; recombination site for the Gateway® BP reaction BP Clonase™
   2734..4152    +  CDS            MEF2C: MEF2C_HUMAN - Experimental evidence at protein level: Swiss-Prot protein existence level 1. Transcription activator which binds specifically to the MEF2 element present in the regulatory regions of many muscle-specific genes. Controls cardiac morphogenesis and myogenesis, and is also involved in vascular development. Enhances transcriptional activation mediated by SOX18. Plays an essential role in hippocampal-dependent learning and memory by suppressing the number of excitatory synapses and thus regulating basal and evoked synaptic transmission. Crucial for normal neuronal development, distrib
   4168..4192    -  protein_bind   attB2: mutant version of attB; recombination site for the Gateway® BP reaction BP Clonase™
   4304..4339    +  promoter       PGK promoter (fragment): mouse phosphoglycerate kinase 1 promoter
   4357..5568    +  promoter       UbC promoter: human ubiquitin C promoter
   5627..6324    +  CDS            rtTA3 (fragment): reverse tetracycline transactivator 3 activates expression from Tet-responsive promoters in the presence of doxycycline
   6254..6364    +  CDS            VP48: 3 tandem repeats of the minimal activation domain of herpes simplex virus VP16 (Cheng et al., 2013)
   6522..6984    +  misc_feature   IRES: internal ribosome entry site (IRES) of the encephalomyocarditis virus (EMCV)
   7000..7794    +  CDS            NeoR/KanR: aminoglycoside phosphotransferase from Tn5; aph(3')-II (or nptII); confers resistance to neomycin, kanamycin, and G418 (Geneticin®)
   7822..7905    +  CDS            large T antigen (fragment): large T antigen from SV40 (simian virus 40)
   7939..7959    +  misc_feature   MCS (fragment): pBluescript multiple cloning site
   7971..8559    +  misc_feature   WPRE: woodchuck hepatitis virus posttranscriptional regulatory element
   8567..8632    +  CDS            nef (fragment): NEF_HV1Z2 - Experimental evidence at protein level: Swiss-Prot protein existence level 1. Extracellular Nef protein targets CD4(+) T-lymphocytes for apoptosis by interacting with CXCR4 surface receptors. From Human immunodeficiency virus type 1 group M subtype D (isolate Z2/CDC-Z34) (HIV-1).
   8634..8867    +  LTR            3' LTR (ΔU3): self-inactivating 3' long terminal repeat (LTR) from HIV-1
   9072..9176    +  promoter       AmpR promoter: bla
   9177..10037   +  CDS            AmpR: β-lactamase; bla; confers resistance to ampicillin, carbenicillin, and related antibiotics
  10208..10796   +  rep_origin     ori: high-copy-number ColE1/pMB1/pBR322/pUC origin of replication
  10979..11033   +  CDS            lacI (fragment): lac repressor; lacI; The lac repressor binds to the lac operator to inhibit transcription in E. coli. This inhibition can be relieved by adding lactose or isopropyl-β-D-thiogalactopyranoside (IPTG).
  11039..11132   +  rep_origin     SV40 ori (fragment): SV40 origin of replication
  11157..11194   +  CDS            lacI (fragment): lac repressor; lacI; The lac repressor binds to the lac operator to inhibit transcription in E. coli. This inhibition can be relieved by adding lactose or isopropyl-β-D-thiogalactopyranoside (IPTG).
  11207..11228   +  protein_bind   CAP binding site: CAP binding activates transcription in the presence of cAMP. E. coli catabolite activator protein
  11243..11273   +  promoter       lac promoter: promoter for the E. coli lac operon
  11277..11299   +  protein_bind   lac operator (fragment): The lac repressor binds to the lac operator to inhibit transcription in E. coli. This inhibition can be relieved by adding lactose or isopropyl-β-D-thiogalactopyranoside (IPTG). lac repressor encoded by lacI
  11331..11414   +  polyA_signal   SV40 poly(A) signal (fragment): SV40 polyadenylation signal
  11581..329     +  CDS            nef (fragment) (across the origin): NEF_HV1BR - Experimental evidence at protein level: Swiss-Prot protein existence level 1. Extracellular Nef protein targets CD4(+) T-lymphocytes for apoptosis by interacting with CXCR4 surface receptors (PubMed:14990729). From Human immunodeficiency virus type 1 group M subtype B (isolate BRU/LAI) (HIV-1).
>Addgene plasmid #89717 | pINDUCER20 MEF2C | addgene full sequence | sequence record 178892 | Addgene NGS Result
TGGAAGGGCTAATTCACTCCCAAAGAAGACAAGATATCCTTGATCTGTGGATCTACCACACACAAGGCTA
CTTCCCTGATTAGCAGAACTACACACCAGGGCCAGGGGTCAGATATCCACTGACCTTTGGATGGTGCTAC
AAGCTAGTACCAGTTGAGCCAGATAAGGTAGAAGAGGCCAATAAAGGAGAGAACACCAGCTTGTTACACC
CTGTGAGCCTGCATGGGATGGATGACCCGGAGAGAGAAGTGTTAGAGTGGAGGTTTGACAGCCGCCTAGC
ATTTCATCACGTGGCCCGAGAGCTGCATCCGGAGTACTTCAAGAACTGCTGATATCGAGCTTGCTACAAG
GGACTTTCCGCTGGGGACTTTCCAGGGAGGCGTGGCCTGGGCGGGACTGGGGAGTGGCGAGCCCTCAGAT
CCTGCATATAAGCAGCTGCTTTTTGCCTGTACTGGGTCTCTCTGGTTAGACCAGATCTGAGCCTGGGAGC
TCTCTGGCTAACTAGGGAACCCACTGCTTAAGCCTCAATAAAGCTTGCCTTGAGTGCTTCAAGTAGTGTG
TGCCCGTCTGTTGTGTGACTCTGGTAACTAGAGATCCCTCAGACCCTTTTAGTCAGTGTGGAAAATCTCT
AGCAGTGGCGCCCGAACAGGGACTTGAAAGCGAAAGGGAAACCAGAGGAGCTCTCTCGACGCAGGACTCG
GCTTGCTGAAGCGCGCACGGCAAGAGGCGAGGGGCGGCGACTGGTGAGTACGCCAAAAATTTTGACTAGC
GGAGGCTAGAAGGAGAGAGATGGGTGCGAGAGCGTCAGTATTAAGCGGGGGAGAATTAGATCGCGATGGG
AAAAAATTCGGTTAAGGCCAGGGGGAAAGAAAAAATATAAATTAAAACATATAGTATGGGCAAGCAGGGA
GCTAGAACGATTCGCAGTTAATCCTGGCCTGTTAGAAACATCAGAAGGCTGTAGACAAATACTGGGACAG
CTACAACCATCCCTTCAGACAGGATCAGAAGAACTTAGATCATTATATAATACAGTAGCAACCCTCTATT
GTGTGCATCAAAGGATAGAGATAAAAGACACCAAGGAAGCTTTAGACAAGATAGAGGAAGAGCAAAACAA
AAGTAAGACCACCGCACAGCAAGCGGCCGGCCGCTGATCTTCAGACCTGGAGGAGGAGATATGAGGGACA
ATTGGAGAAGTGAATTATATAAATATAAAGTAGTAAAAATTGAACCATTAGGAGTAGCACCCACCAAGGC
AAAGAGAAGAGTGGTGCAGAGAGAAAAAAGAGCAGTGGGAATAGGAGCTTTGTTCCTTGGGTTCTTGGGA
GCAGCAGGAAGCACTATGGGCGCAGCGTCAATGACGCTGACGGTACAGGCCAGACAATTATTGTCTGGTA
TAGTGCAGCAGCAGAACAATTTGCTGAGGGCTATTGAGGCGCAACAGCATCTGTTGCAACTCACAGTCTG
GGGCATCAAGCAGCTCCAGGCAAGAATCCTGGCTGTGGAAAGATACCTAAAGGATCAACAGCTCCTGGGG
ATTTGGGGTTGCTCTGGAAAACTCATTTGCACCACTGCTGTGCCTTGGAATGCTAGTTGGAGTAATAAAT
CTCTGGAACAGATTTGGAATCACACGACCTGGATGGAGTGGGACAGAGAAATTAACAATTACACAAGCTT
AATACACTCCTTAATTGAAGAATCGCAAAACCAGCAAGAAAAGAATGAACAAGAATTATTGGAATTAGAT
AAATGGGCAAGTTTGTGGAATTGGTTTAACATAACAAATTGGCTGTGGTATATAAAATTATTCATAATGA
TAGTAGGAGGCTTGGTAGGTTTAAGAATAGTTTTTGCTGTACTTTCTATAGTGAATAGAGTTAGGCAGGG
ATATTCACCATTATCGTTTCAGACCCACCTCCCAACCCCGAGGGGACCCGACAGGCCCGAAGGAATAGAA
GAAGAAGGTGGAGAGAGAGACAGAGACAGATCCATTCGATTAGTGAACGGATCTCGACGGTATCGCCGAA
TTCACAAATGGCAGTATTCATCCACAATTTTAAAAGAAAAGGGGGGATTGGGGGGTACAGTGCAGGGGAA
AGAATAGTAGACATAATAGCAACAGACATACAAACTAAAGAATTACAAAAACAAATTACAAAAATTCAAA
ATTTTCGGGTTTATTACAGGGACAGCAGAGATCCAGTTTGGACTAGGATCCTTTACCACTCCCTATCAGT
GATAGAGAAAAGTGAAAGTCGAGTTTACCACTCCCTATCAGTGATAGAGAAAAGTGAAAGTCGAGTTTAC
CACTCCCTATCAGTGATAGAGAAAAGTGAAAGTCGAGTTTACCACTCCCTATCAGTGATAGAGAAAAGTG
AAAGTCGAGTTTACCACTCCCTATCAGTGATAGAGAAAAGTGAAAGTCGAGTTTACCACTCCCTATCAGT
GATAGAGAAAAGTGAAAGTCGAGTTTACCACTCCCTATCAGTGATAGAGAAAAGTGAAAGTCGAGCTCGG
TACCCGGGTCGAGGTAGGCGTGTACGGTGGGAGGCCTATATAAGCAGAGCTCGTTTAGTGAACCGTCAGA
TCGCCTGGAGACGCCATCCACGCTGTTTTGACCTCCATAGAAGACACCGGGACCGATCCAGCCTCCGCGG
CCCCGAACTAGTCCAGTGTGGTGGAATTCTGCAGATATCAACAAGTTTGTACAAAAAAGCAGGCTGAGCC
ACCATGGGGAGAAAAAAGATTCAGATTACGAGGATTATGGATGAACGTAACAGACAGGTGACATTTACAA
AGAGGAAATTTGGGTTGATGAAGAAGGCTTATGAGCTGAGCGTGCTGTGTGACTGTGAGATTGCGCTGAT
CATCTTCAACAGCACCAACAAGCTGTTCCAGTATGCCAGCACCGACATGGACAAAGTGCTTCTCAAGTAC
ACGGAGTACAACGAGCCGCATGAGAGCCGGACAAACTCAGACATCGTGGAGACGTTGAGAAAGAAGGGCC
TTAATGGCTGTGACAGCCCAGACCCCGATGCGGACGATTCCGTAGGTCACAGCCCTGAGTCTGAGGACAA
GTACAGGAAAATTAACGAAGATATTGATCTAATGATCAGCAGGCAAAGATTGTGTGCTGTTCCACCTCCC
AACTTCGAGATGCCAGTCTCCATCCCAGTGTCCAGCCACAACAGTTTGGTGTACAGCAACCCTGTCAGCT
CACTGGGAAACCCCAACCTATTGCCACTGGCTCACCCTTCTCTGCAGAGGAATAGTATGTCTCCTGGTGT
AACACATCGACCTCCAAGTGCAGGTAACACAGGTGGTCTGATGGGTGGAGACCTCACGTCTGGTGCAGGC
ACCAGTGCAGGGAACGGGTATGGCAATCCCCGAAACTCACCAGGTCTGCTGGTCTCACCTGGTAACTTGA
ACAAGAATATGCAAGCAAAATCTCCTCCCCCAATGAATTTAGGAATGAATAACCGTAAACCAGATCTCCG
AGTTCTTATTCCACCAGGCAGCAAGAATACGATGCCATCAGTGTCTGAGGATGTCGACCTGCTTTTGAAT
CAAAGGATAAATAACTCCCAGTCGGCTCAGTCATTGGCTACCCCAGTGGTTTCCGTAGCAACTCCTACTT
TACCAGGACAAGGAATGGGAGGATATCCATCAGCCATTTCAACAACATATGGTACCGAGTACTCTCTGAG
TAGTGCAGACCTGTCATCTCTGTCTGGGTTTAACACCGCCAGCGCTCTTCACCTTGGTTCAGTAACTGGC
TGGCAACAGCAACACCTACATAACATGCCACCATCTGCCCTCAGTCAGTTGGGAGCTTGCACTAGCACTC
ATTTATCTCAGAGTTCAAATCTCTCCCTGCCTTCTACTCAAAGCCTCAACATCAAGTCAGAACCTGTTTC
TCCTCCTAGAGACCGTACCACCACCCCTTCGAGATACCCACAACACACGCGCCACGAGGCGGGGAGATCT
CCTGTTGACAGCTTGAGCAGCTGTAGCAGTTCGTACGACGGGAGCGACCGAGAGGATCACCGGAACGAAT
TCCACTCCCCCATTGGACTCACCAGACCTTCGCCGGACGAAAGGGAAAGTCCCTCAGTCAAGCGCATGCG
ACTTTCTGAAGGATGGGCAACATAAGGATCCCCCGGGACCCAGCTTTCTTGTACAAAGTGGTTGATATCC
AGCACAGTGGCGGCCGCTCGAGTCTAGAGGGCCCGCGGTTCGAATACCCATACGACGTCCCAGACTACGC
TTAGTAATGATTAATTAAACTAGAAATTCTACCGGGTAGGGGAGGCGCTTTTCCCAAGGCAGTCTGGAGT
AACCCACCCAAGATCTGGCCTCCGCGCCGGGTTTTGGCGCCTCCCGCGGGCGCCCCCCTCCTCACGGCGA
GCGCTGCCACGTCAGACGAAGGGCGCAGCGAGCGTCCTGATCCTTCCGCCCGGACGCTCAGGACAGCGGC
CCGCTGCTCATAAGACTCGGCCTTAGAACCCCAGTATCAGCAGAAGGACATTTTAGGACGGGACTTGGGT
GACTCTAGGGCACTGGTTTTCTTTCCAGAGAGCGGAACAGGCGAGGAAAAGTAGTCCCTTCTCGGCGATT
CTGCGGAGGGATCTCCGTGGGGCGGTGAACGCCGATGATTATATAAGGACGCGCCGGGTGTGGCACAGCT
AGTTCCGTCGCAGCCGGGATTTGGGTCGCGGTTCTTGTTTGTGGATCGCTGTGATCGTCACTTGGTGAGT
AGCGGGCTGCTGGGCTGGCCGGGGCTTTCGTGGCCGCCGGGCCGCTCGGTGGGACGGAAGCGTGTGGAGA
GACCGCCAAGGGCTGTAGTCTGGGTCCGCGAGCAAGGTTGCCCTGAACTGGGGGTTGGGGGGAGCGCAGC
AAAATGGCGGCTGTTCCCGAGTCTTGAATGGAAGACGCTTGTGAGGCGGGCTGTGAGGTCGTTGAAACAA
GGTGGGGGGCATGGTGGGCGGCAAGAACCCAAGGTCTTGAGGCCTTCGCTAATGCGGGAAAGCTCTTATT
CGGGTGAGATGGGCTGGGGCACCATCTGGGGACCCTGACGTGAAGTTTGTCACTGACTGGAGAACTCGGT
TTGTCGTCTGTTGCGGGGGCGGCAGTTATGGCGGTGCCGTTGGGCAGTGCACCCGTACCTTTGGGAGCGC
GCGCCCTCGTCGTGTCGTGACGTCACCCGTTCTGTTGGCTTATAATGCAGGGTGGGGCCACCTGCCGGTA
GGTGTGCGGTAGGCTTTTCTCCGTCGCAGGACGCAGGGTTCGGGCCTAGGGTAGGCTCTCCTGAATCGAC
AGGCGCCGGACCTCTGGTGAGGGGAGGGATAAGTGAGGCGTCAGTTTCTTTGGTCGGTTTTATGTACCTA
TCTTCTTAAGTAGCTGAAGCTCCGGTTTTGAACTATGCGCTCGGGGTTGGCGAGTGTGTTTTGTGAAGTT
TTTTAGGCACCTTTTGAAATGTAATCATTTGGGTCAATATGTAATTTTCAGTGTTAGACTAGTAAATTGT
CCGCTAAATTCTGGCCGTTTTTGGCTTTTTTGTTAGACGAAGCTTGGTACCGAGCTCGGATCTCCACCCC
GTACCGGTCCTGCAGTCGAATTCACCATGTCTAGACTGGACAAGAGCAAAGTCATAAACGGAGCTCTGGA
ATTACTCAATGGTGTCGGTATCGAAGGCCTGACGACAAGGAAACTCGCTCAAAAGCTGGGAGTTGAGCAG
CCTACCCTGTACTGGCACGTGAAGAACAAGCGGGCCCTGCTCGATGCCCTGCCAATCGAGATGCTGGACA
GGCATCATACCCACTTCTGCCCCCTGGAAGGCGAGTCATGGCAAGACTTTCTGCGGAACAACGCCAAGTC
ATACCGCTGTGCTCTCCTCTCACATCGCGACGGGGCTAAAGTGCATCTCGGCACCCGCCCAACAGAGAAA
CAGTACGAAACCCTGGAAAATCAGCTCGCGTTCCTGTGTCAGCAAGGCTTCTCCCTGGAGAACGCACTGT
ACGCTCTGTCCGCCGTGGGCCACTTTACACTGGGCTGCGTATTGGAGGAACAGGAGCATCAAGTAGCAAA
AGAGGAAAGAGAGACACCTACCACCGATTCTATGCCCCCACTTCTGAGACAAGCAATTGAGCTGTTCGAC
CGGCAGGGAGCCGAACCTGCCTTCCTTTTCGGCCTGGAACTAATCATATGTGGCCTGGAGAAACAGCTAA
AGTGCGAAAGCGGCGGGCCGACCGACGCCCTTGACGATTTTGACTTAGACATGCTCCCAGCCGATGCCCT
TGACGACTTTGACCTTGATATGCTGCCTGCTGACGCTCTTGACGATTTTGACCTTGACATGCTCCCCGGG
TAACTAAGTAAGGATCCGCGGCCGCACTAGAGGAATTCCGCCCCTCTCCCTCCCCCCCCCCTAACGTTAC
TGGCCGAAGCCGCTTGGAATAAGGCCGGTGTGCGTTTGTCTATATGTTATTTTCCACCATATTGCCGTCT
TTTGGCAATGTGAGGGCCCGGAAACCTGGCCCTGTCTTCTTGACGAGCATTCCTAGGGGTCTTTCCCCTC
TCGCCAAAGGAATGCAAGGTCTGTTGAATGTCGTGAAGGAAGCAGTTCCTCTGGAAGCTTCTTGAAGACA
AACAACGTCTGTAGCGACCCTTTGCAGGCAGCGGAACCCCCCACCTGGCGACAGGTGCCTCTGCGGCCAA
AAGCCACGTGTATAAGATACACCTGCAAAGGCGGCACAACCCCAGTGCCACGTTGTGAGTTGGATAGTTG
TGGAAAGAGTCAAATGGCTCTCCTCAAGCGTATTCAACAAGGGGCTGAAGGATGCCCAGAAGGTACCCCA
TTGTATGGGATCTGATCTGGGGCCTCGGTGCACATGCTTTACATGTGTTTAGTCGAGGTTAAAAAAACGT
CTAGGCCCCCCGAACCACGGGGACGTGGTTTTCCTTTGAAAAACACGATGATAAGCTTACCGGTCCACCA
TGATTGAACAAGATGGATTGCACGCAGGTTCTCCGGCCGCTTGGGTGGAGAGGCTATTCGGCTATGACTG
GGCACAACAGACAATCGGCTGCTCTGATGCCGCCGTGTTCCGGCTGTCAGCGCAGGGGCGCCCGGTTCTT
TTTGTCAAGACCGACCTGTCCGGTGCCCTGAATGAACTGCAAGACGAGGCAGCGCGGCTATCGTGGCTGG
CCACGACGGGCGTTCCTTGCGCAGCTGTGCTCGACGTTGTCACTGAAGCGGGAAGGGACTGGCTGCTATT
GGGCGAAGTGCCGGGGCAGGATCTCCTGTCATCTCACCTTGCTCCTGCCGAGAAAGTATCCATCATGGCT
GATGCAATGCGGCGGCTGCATACGCTTGATCCGGCTACCTGCCCATTCGACCACCAAGCGAAACATCGCA
TCGAGCGAGCACGTACTCGGATGGAAGCCGGTCTTGTCGATCAGGATGATCTGGACGAAGAGCATCAGGG
GCTCGCGCCAGCCGAACTGTTCGCCAGGCTCAAGGCGAGCATGCCCGACGGCGAGGATCTCGTCGTGACC
CATGGCGATGCCTGCTTGCCGAATATCATGGTGGAAAATGGCCGCTTTTCTGGATTCATCGACTGTGGCC
GGCTGGGTGTGGCGGACCGCTATCAGGACATAGCGTTGGCTACCCGTGATATTGCTGAAGAGCTTGGCGG
CGAATGGGCTGACCGCTTCCTCGTGCTTTACGGTATCGCCGCTCCCGATTCGCAGCGCATCGCCTTCTAT
CGCCTTCTTGACGAGTTCTTCTGATGTACAAGTAAAGCGGCCGCGACTCTAGATCATAATCAGCCATACC
ACATTTGTAGAGGTTTTACTTGCTTTAAAAAACCTCCCACACCTCCCCCTGAACCTGAAACATAAAATGA
ATGCAATTGTTGTTGTTTAGTCCCTCCCAATTCGATATCAAGCTTATCGCGATAGATCCTAATCAACCTC
TGGATTACAAAATTTGTGAAAGATTGACTGGTATTCTTAACTATGTTGCTCCTTTTACGCTATGTGGATA
CGCTGCTTTAATGCCTTTGTATCATGCTATTGCTTCCCGTATGGCTTTCATTTTCTCCTCCTTGTATAAA
TCCTGGTTGCTGTCTCTTTATGAGGAGTTGTGGCCCGTTGTCAGGCAACGTGGCGTGGTGTGCACTGTGT
TTGCTGACGCAACCCCCACTGGTTGGGGCATTGCCACCACCTGTCAGCTCCTTTCCGGGACTTTCGCTTT
CCCCCTCCCTATTGCCACGGCGGAACTCATCGCCGCCTGCCTTGCCCGCTGCTGGACAGGGGCTCGGCTG
TTGGGCACTGACAATTCCGTGGTGTTGTCGGGGAAATCATCGTCCTTTCCTTGGCTGCTCGCCTGTGTTG
CCACCTGGATTCTGCGCGGGACGTCCTTCTGCTACGTCCCTTCGGCCCTCAATCCAGCGGACCTTCCTTC
CCGCGGCCTGCTGCCGGCTCTGCGGCCTCTTCCGCGTCTTCGCCTTCGCCCTCAGACGAGTCGGATCTCC
CTTTGGGCCGCCTCCCCGCCTGAGATCCTTTAAGACCAATGACTTACAAGGCAGCTGTAGATCTTAGCCA
CTTTTTAAAAGAAAAGGGGGGACTGGAAGGGCTAATTCACTCCCAACGAAGACAAGATCTGCTTTTTGCT
TGTACTGGGTCTCTCTGGTTAGACCAGATCTGAGCCTGGGAGCTCTCTGGCTAACTAGGGAACCCACTGC
TTAAGCCTCAATAAAGCTTGCCTTGAGTGCTTCAAGTAGTGTGTGCCCGTCTGTTGTGTGACTCTGGTAA
CTAGAGATCCCTCAGACCCTTTTAGTCAGTGTGGAAAATCTCTAGCAGTAGTAGTTCATGTCATCTTATT
ATTCAGTATTTATAACTTGCAAAGAAATGAATATCAGAGAGTGAGAGGCCCGGGTTAATTAAGGAAAGGG
CTAGATCATTCTTGAAGACGAAAGGGCCTCGTGATACGCCTATTTTTATAGGTTAATGTCATGATAATAA
TGGTTTCTTAGACGTCAGGTGGCACTTTTCGGGGAAATGTGCGCGGAACCCCTATTTGTTTATTTTTCTA
AATACATTCAAATATGTATCCGCTCATGAGACAATAACCCTGATAAATGCTTCAATAATATTGAAAAAGG
AAGAGTATGAGTATTCAACATTTCCGTGTCGCCCTTATTCCCTTTTTTGCGGCATTTTGCCTTCCTGTTT
TTGCTCACCCAGAAACGCTGGTGAAAGTAAAAGATGCTGAAGATCAGTTGGGTGCACGAGTGGGTTACAT
CGAACTGGATCTCAACAGCGGTAAGATCCTTGAGAGTTTTCGCCCCGAAGAACGTTTTCCAATGATGAGC
ACTTTTAAAGTTCTGCTATGTGGCGCGGTATTATCCCGTGTTGACGCCGGGCAAGAGCAACTCGGTCGCC
GCATACACTATTCTCAGAATGACTTGGTTGAGTACTCACCAGTCACAGAAAAGCATCTTACGGATGGCAT
GACAGTAAGAGAATTATGCAGTGCTGCCATAACCATGAGTGATAACACTGCGGCCAACTTACTTCTGACA
ACGATCGGAGGACCGAAGGAGCTAACCGCTTTTTTGCACAACATGGGGGATCATGTAACTCGCCTTGATC
GTTGGGAACCGGAGCTGAATGAAGCCATACCAAACGACGAGCGTGACACCACGATGCCTGTAGCAATGGC
AACAACGTTGCGCAAACTATTAACTGGCGAACTACTTACTCTAGCTTCCCGGCAACAATTAATAGACTGG
ATGGAGGCGGATAAAGTTGCAGGACCACTTCTGCGCTCGGCCCTTCCGGCTGGCTGGTTTATTGCTGATA
AATCTGGAGCCGGTGAGCGTGGGTCTCGCGGTATCATTGCAGCACTGGGGCCAGATGGTAAGCCCTCCCG
TATCGTAGTTATCTACACGACGGGGAGTCAGGCAACTATGGATGAACGAAATAGACAGATCGCTGAGATA
GGTGCCTCACTGATTAAGCATTGGTAACTGTCAGACCAAGTTTACTCATATATACTTTAGATTGATTTAA
AACTTCATTTTTAATTTAAAAGGATCTAGGTGAAGATCCTTTTTGATAATCTCATGACCAAAATCCCTTA
ACGTGAGTTTTCGTTCCACTGAGCGTCAGACCCCGTAGAAAAGATCAAAGGATCTTCTTGAGATCCTTTT
TTTCTGCGCGTAATCTGCTGCTTGCAAACAAAAAAACCACCGCTACCAGCGGTGGTTTGTTTGCCGGATC
AAGAGCTACCAACTCTTTTTCCGAAGGTAACTGGCTTCAGCAGAGCGCAGATACCAAATACTGTTCTTCT
AGTGTAGCCGTAGTTAGGCCACCACTTCAAGAACTCTGTAGCACCGCCTACATACCTCGCTCTGCTAATC
CTGTTACCAGTGGCTGCTGCCAGTGGCGATAAGTCGTGTCTTACCGGGTTGGACTCAAGACGATAGTTAC
CGGATAAGGCGCAGCGGTCGGGCTGAACGGGGGGTTCGTGCACACAGCCCAGCTTGGAGCGAACGACCTA
CACCGAACTGAGATACCTACAGCGTGAGCTATGAGAAAGCGCCACGCTTCCCGAAGGGAGAAAGGCGGAC
AGGTATCCGGTAAGCGGCAGGGTCGGAACAGGAGAGCGCACGAGGGAGCTTCCAGGGGGAAACGCCTGGT
ATCTTTATAGTCCTGTCGGGTTTCGCCACCTCTGACTTGAGCGTCGATTTTTGTGATGCTCGTCAGGGGG
GCGGAGCCTATGGAAAAACGCCAGCAACGCGGCCTTTTTACGGTTCCTGGCCTTTTGCTGGCCTTTTGCT
CACATGTTCTTTCCTGCGTTATCCCCTGATTCTGTGGATAACCGTATTACCGCCTTTGAGTGAGCTGATA
CCGCTCGCCGCAGCCGAACGACCGAGCGCAGCGAGTCAGTGAGCGAGGAAGCGGAAGAGCGCCCAATACG
CAAACCGCCTCTCCCCGCGCGTTGGCCGATTCATTAATGCAGCAAGCTCATGGCTGACTAATTTTTTTTA
TTTATGCAGAGGCCGAGGCCGCCTCGGCCTCTGAGCTATTCCAGAAGTAGTGAGGAGGCTTTTTTGGAGG
CCTAGGCTTTTGCAAAAAGCTCCCCGTGGCACGACAGGTTTCCCGACTGGAAAGCGGGCAGTGAGCGCAA
CGCAATTAATGTGAGTTAGCTCACTCATTAGGCACCCCAGGCTTTACACTTTATGCTTCCGGCTCGTATG
TTGTGTGGAATTGTGAGCGGATAACAATTTCACACAGGAAACAGCTATGACATGATTACGAATTTCACAA
ATAAAGCATTTTTTTCACTGCATTCTAGTTGTGGTTTGTCCAAACTCATCAATGTATCTTATCATGTCTG
GATCAACTGGATAACTCAAGCTAACCAAAATCATCCCAAACTTCCCACCCCATACCCTATTACCACTGCC
AATTACCTGTGGTTTCATTTACTCTAAACCTGTGATTCCTCTGAATTATTTTCATTTTAAAGAAATTGTA
TTTGTTAAATATGTACTACAAACTTAGTAGT
